Addgene plasmid #35505: pAAV-CaMKIIa-hChR2(E123A)-EYFP
Purpose: AAV expression of CaMKIIa-driven hChR2 variant CheTA 2.0 for ultrafast optogenetic control.
Depositing lab: Karl Deisseroth. Publication: Principles for applying optogenetic tools derived from direct comparative analysis of microbial opsins. Mattis J, Tye KM, Ferenczi EA, Ramakrishnan C, O'Shea DJ, Prakash R, Gunaydin LA, Hyun M, Fenno LE, Gradinaru V, Yizhar O, Deisseroth K. Nat Methods. 2011 Dec 18;9(2):159-72. doi: 10.1038/nmeth.1808. PubMed 22179551.
Backbone
  Vector backbone: pAAV
  Backbone size w/o insert (bp): 5385
  Modifications to backbone: Addition of a CaMKIIa promoter and a WPRE
  Vector type: Mammalian Expression, AAV
Growth in bacteria
  Bacterial resistance: Ampicillin, 100 μg/mL
  Growth temperature: 37°C
  Growth strain: Stbl3
  Copy number: High Copy
Gene/Insert
  Gene/Insert name: hChR2
  Species: Chlamydomonas reinhardtii
  Insert size (bp): 1661
  Mutation: E123A
  Promoter: CaMKIIa
  Tag / fusion protein: EYFP (C terminal on insert)
  Cloning method: Restriction Enzyme; 5′ cloning site BamHI (not destroyed); 3′ cloning site EcoRI (not destroyed)
  Sequencing primers: 5′ AGTCCTGCAGTATTGTGTAT; 3′ GCAATAGCATGATACAAAGG
Terms and licenses: Academic/Nonprofit Terms; Industry Terms: Not Available to Industry
How to cite: pAAV-CaMKIIa-hChR2(E123A)-EYFP was a gift from Karl Deisseroth (Addgene plasmid # 35505 ; http://n2t.net/addgene:35505 ; RRID:Addgene_35505) For viral preps, please replace (Addgene plasmid # 35505) in the above sentence with: (Addgene viral prep # 35505-AAV9)
