[The description below was written by a language model from this plasmid's Addgene catalogue record and pLannotate feature annotations shown in this document.]
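Description:
pAAV-CaMKIIa-hChR2(E123A)-EYFP is an adeno-associated virus transfer plasmid of about 7 kb for neuronal expression of a fast-kinetics channelrhodopsin. It is built on a pAAV backbone to which a CaMKIIa promoter and a WPRE were added. In bacteria it is maintained at high copy through a ColE1/pUC-type origin and selected with ampicillin via the bla gene. An f1/M13 phage origin is also present in the backbone. The recorded growth strain is a recombination-deficient host, as is commonly used to protect the repeat-rich ITRs.

The expression cassette lies between two AAV2 inverted terminal repeats, which provide the cis signals for replication and packaging of the intervening DNA into AAV particles when rep, cap and helper functions are supplied in trans. The mouse CaMKIIα promoter drives a humanized N-terminal fragment of Chlamydomonas reinhardtii channelrhodopsin-2 carrying the E123A substitution, the ChETA 2.0 variant. It is fused at its C terminus to EYFP so that expressing cells can be seen by fluorescence. The opsin–EYFP insert sits between retained BamHI and EcoRI sites. A WPRE downstream enhances transcript stability and expression, and a human growth hormone polyadenylation signal terminates the message.

The automated annotation labels the opsin as ChR2(H134R), which appears to be a nearest-match name in the annotation database, since the catalogue entry specifies E123A. In the sequencing-derived record the left ITR is detected only as short fragments, whereas the depositor sequence shows it intact. The construct is intended for ultrafast optogenetic control of CaMKIIa-expressing neurons with blue light.
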