Features (pLannotate 1.2.2; 15 found; start..end, strand, type, name):
      1..141     -  repeat_region  AAV2 ITR: inverted terminal repeat of adeno-associated virus serotype 2 inverted
    160..1448    +  promoter       CaMKII promoter: promoter for the mouse calcium/calmodulin-dependent kinase II α subunit
   1487..2413    +  CDS            ChR2(H134R): H134R mutant of an N-terminal fragment of channelrhodopsin-2 from the alga Chlamydomonas reinhardtii (Nagel et al., 2005) blue light-activated cation channel
   2429..3148    +  CDS            EYFP: enhanced YFP mammalian codon-optimized
   3149..3173    +  misc_feature   MCS (fragment): pBluescript multiple cloning site
   3173..3761    +  misc_feature   WPRE: woodchuck hepatitis virus posttranscriptional regulatory element
   3793..4269    +  polyA_signal   hGH poly(A) signal: human growth hormone polyadenylation signal
   4309..4449    +  repeat_region  AAV2 ITR: inverted terminal repeat of adeno-associated virus serotype 2 inverted
   4454..4505    -  misc_feature   bom (fragment): basis of mobility region from pBR322
   4524..4904    +  rep_origin     M13 ori (sequence partly withheld): M13 bacteriophage origin of replication; arrow indicates direction of (+) strand synthesis
   4980..5029    -  misc_feature   bom (fragment): basis of mobility region from pBR322
   5131..5166    -  CDS            rop (fragment): Rop protein, which maintains plasmids at low copy number; rop
   5261..5365    +  promoter       AmpR promoter: bla
   5366..6226    +  CDS            AmpR: β-lactamase; bla; confers resistance to ampicillin, carbenicillin, and related antibiotics
   6397..6985    +  rep_origin     ori: high-copy-number ColE1/pMB1/pBR322/pUC origin of replication
>Addgene plasmid #35505 | pAAV-CaMKIIa-hChR2(E123A)-EYFP | depositor full sequence | sequence record 43455 | pAAV-CaMKIIa-hChR2(E123A)-EYFP sequence 7046 bps
CCTGCAGGCAGCTGCGCGCTCGCTCGCTCACTGAGGCCGCCCGGGCAAAGCCCGGGCGTCGGGCGACCTT
TGGTCGCCCGGCCTCAGTGAGCGAGCGAGCGCGCAGAGAGGGAGTGGCCAACTCCATCACTAGGGGTTCC
TGCGGCCGCACGCGTTTAACATTATGGCCTTAGGTCACTTCATCTCCATGGGGTTCTTCTTCTGATTTTC
TAGAAAATGAGATGGGGGTGCAGAGAGCTTCCTCAGTGACCTGCCCAGGGTCACATCAGAAATGTCAGAG
CTAGAACTTGAACTCAGATTACTAATCTTAAATTCCATGCCTTGGGGGCATGCAAGTACGATATACAGAA
GGAGTGAACTCATTAGGGCAGATGACCAATGAGTTTAGGAAAGAAGAGTCCAGGGCAGGGTACATCTACA
CCACCCGCCCAGCCCTGGGTGAGTCCAGCCACGTTCACCTCATTATAGTTGCCTCTCTCCAGTCCTACCT
TGACGGGAAGCACAAGCAGAAACTGGGACAGGAGCCCCAGGAGACCAAATCTTCATGGTCCCTCTGGGAG
GATGGGTGGGGAGAGCTGTGGCAGAGGCCTCAGGAGGGGCCCTGCTGCTCAGTGGTGACAGATAGGGGTG
AGAAAGCAGACAGAGTCATTCCGTCAGCATTCTGGGTCTGTTTGGTACTTCTTCTCACGCTAAGGTGGCG
GTGTGATATGCACAATGGCTAAAAAGCAGGGAGAGCTGGAAAGAAACAAGGACAGAGACAGAGGCCAAGT
CAACCAGACCAATTCCCAGAGGAAGCAAAGAAACCATTACAGAGACTACAAGGGGGAAGGGAAGGAGAGA
TGAATTAGCTTCCCCTGTAAACCTTAGAACCCAGCTGTTGCCAGGGCAACGGGGCAATACCTGTCTCTTC
AGAGGAGATGAAGTTGCCAGGGTAACTACATCCTGTCTTTCTCAAGGACCATCCCAGAATGTGGCACCCA
CTAGCCGTTACCATAGCAACTGCCTCTTTGCCCCACTTAATCCCATCCCGTCTGTTAAAAGGGCCCTATA
GTTGGAGGTGGGGGAGGTAGGAAGAGCGATGATCACTTGTGGACTAAGTTTGTTCGCATCCCCTTCTCCA
ACCCCCTCAGTACATCACCCTGGGGGAACAGGGTCCACTTGCTCCTGGGCCCACACAGTCCTGCAGTATT
GTGTATATAAGGCCAGGGCAAAGAGGAGCAGGTTTTAAAGTGAAAGGCAGGCAGGTGTTGGGGAGGCAGT
TACCGGGGCAACGGGAACAGGGCGTTTCGGAGGTGGTTGCCATGGGGACCTGGATGCTGACGAAGGCTCG
CGAGGCTGTGAGCAGCCACAGTGCCCTGCTCAGAAGCCCCAAGCTCGTCAGTCAAGCCGGTTCTCCGTTT
GCACTCAGGAGCACGGGCAGGCGAGTGGCCCCTAGTTCTGGGGGCAGCTCTAGAGCGGTACCGGATCCCC
GGGTACCGGTGCCACCATGGATTATGGAGGCGCTTTGTCTGCCGTCGGACGCGAACTTTTGTTCGTTACT
AATCCTGTGGTGGTGAACGGGTCCGTCCTGGTCCCTGAGGATCAATGTTACTGTGCCGGATGGATTGAAT
CTCGCGGCACGAACGGCGCTCAGACCGCGTCAAATGTCCTGCAGTGGCTTGCAGCAGGATTCAGCATTTT
GCTGCTGATGTTCTATGCCTACCAAACCTGGAAATCTACATGCGGCTGGGAGGAGATCTATGTGTGCGCC
ATTGAAATGGTTAAGGTGATTCTCGAGTTCTTTTTTGAGTTTAAGAATCCCTCTATGCTCTACCTTGCCA
CAGGACACCGGGTGCAGTGGCTGCGCTATGCAGCCTGGCTGCTCACTTGTCCTGTCATCCTTATCCACCT
GAGCAACCTCACCGGCCTGAGCAACGACTACAGCAGGAGAACCATGGGACTCCTTGTCTCAGACATCGGG
ACTATCGTGTGGGGGGCTACCAGCGCCATGGCAACCGGCTATGTTAAAGTCATCTTCTTTTGTCTTGGAT
TGTGCTATGGCGCGAACACATTTTTTCACGCCGCCAAAGCATATATCGAGGGTTATCATACTGTGCCAAA
GGGTCGGTGCCGCCAGGTCGTGACCGGCATGGCATGGCTGTTTTTCGTGAGCTGGGGTATGTTCCCAATT
CTCTTCATTTTGGGGCCCGAAGGTTTTGGCGTCCTGAGCGTCTATGGCTCCACCGTAGGTCACACGATTA
TTGATCTGATGAGTAAAAATTGTTGGGGGTTGTTGGGACACTACCTGCGCGTCCTGATCCACGAGCACAT
ATTGATTCACGGAGATATCCGCAAAACCACCAAACTGAACATCGGCGGAACGGAGATCGAGGTCGAGACT
CTCGTCGAAGACGAAGCCGAGGCCGGAGCCGTGCCAGCGGCCGCCACCATGGTGAGCAAGGGCGAGGAGC
TGTTCACCGGGGTGGTGCCCATCCTGGTCGAGCTGGACGGCGACGTAAACGGCCACAAGTTCAGCGTGTC
CGGCGAGGGCGAGGGCGATGCCACCTACGGCAAGCTGACCCTGAAGTTCATCTGCACCACCGGCAAGCTG
CCCGTGCCCTGGCCCACCCTCGTGACCACCTTCGGCTACGGCCTGCAGTGCTTCGCCCGCTACCCCGACC
ACATGAAGCAGCACGACTTCTTCAAGTCCGCCATGCCCGAAGGCTACGTCCAGGAGCGCACCATCTTCTT
CAAGGACGACGGCAACTACAAGACCCGCGCCGAGGTGAAGTTCGAGGGCGACACCCTGGTGAACCGCATC
GAGCTGAAGGGCATCGACTTCAAGGAGGACGGCAACATCCTGGGGCACAAGCTGGAGTACAACTACAACA
GCCACAACGTCTATATCATGGCCGACAAGCAGAAGAACGGCATCAAGGTGAACTTCAAGATCCGCCACAA
CATCGAGGACGGCAGCGTGCAGCTCGCCGACCACTACCAGCAGAACACCCCCATCGGCGACGGCCCCGTG
CTGCTGCCCGACAACCACTACCTGAGCTACCAGTCCGCCCTGAGCAAAGACCCCAACGAGAAGCGCGATC
ACATGGTCCTGCTGGAGTTCGTGACCGCCGCCGGGATCACTCTCGGCATGGACGAGCTGTACAAGTAAGA
ATTCGATATCAAGCTTATCGATAATCAACCTCTGGATTACAAAATTTGTGAAAGATTGACTGGTATTCTT
AACTATGTTGCTCCTTTTACGCTATGTGGATACGCTGCTTTAATGCCTTTGTATCATGCTATTGCTTCCC
GTATGGCTTTCATTTTCTCCTCCTTGTATAAATCCTGGTTGCTGTCTCTTTATGAGGAGTTGTGGCCCGT
TGTCAGGCAACGTGGCGTGGTGTGCACTGTGTTTGCTGACGCAACCCCCACTGGTTGGGGCATTGCCACC
ACCTGTCAGCTCCTTTCCGGGACTTTCGCTTTCCCCCTCCCTATTGCCACGGCGGAACTCATCGCCGCCT
GCCTTGCCCGCTGCTGGACAGGGGCTCGGCTGTTGGGCACTGACAATTCCGTGGTGTTGTCGGGGAAATC
ATCGTCCTTTCCTTGGCTGCTCGCCTGTGTTGCCACCTGGATTCTGCGCGGGACGTCCTTCTGCTACGTC
CCTTCGGCCCTCAATCCAGCGGACCTTCCTTCCCGCGGCCTGCTGCCGGCTCTGCGGCCTCTTCCGCGTC
TTCGCCTTCGCCCTCAGACGAGTCGGATCTCCCTTTGGGCCGCCTCCCCGCATCGATACCGAGCGCTGCT
CGAGAGATCTACGGGTGGCATCCCTGTGACCCCTCCCCAGTGCCTCTCCTGGCCCTGGAAGTTGCCACTC
CAGTGCCCACCAGCCTTGTCCTAATAAAATTAAGTTGCATCATTTTGTCTGACTAGGTGTCCTTCTATAA
TATTATGGGGTGGAGGGGGGTGGTATGGAGCAAGGGGCAAGTTGGGAAGACAACCTGTAGGGCCTGCGGG
GTCTATTGGGAACCAAGCTGGAGTGCAGTGGCACAATCTTGGCTCACTGCAATCTCCGCCTCCTGGGTTC
AAGCGATTCTCCTGCCTCAGCCTCCCGAGTTGTTGGGATTCCAGGCATGCATGACCAGGCTCAGCTAATT
TTTGTTTTTTTGGTAGAGACGGGGTTTCACCATATTGGCCAGGCTGGTCTCCAACTCCTAATCTCAGGTG
ATCTACCCACCTTGGCCTCCCAAATTGCTGGGATTACAGGCGTGAACCACTGCTCCCTTCCCTGTCCTTC
TGATTTTGTAGGTAACCACGTGCGGACCGAGCGGCCGCAGGAACCCCTAGTGATGGAGTTGGCCACTCCC
TCTCTGCGCGCTCGCTCGCTCACTGAGGCCGGGCGACCAAAGGTCGCCCGACGCCCGGGCTTTGCCCGGG
CGGCCTCAGTGAGCGAGCGAGCGCGCAGCTGCCTGCAGGGGCGCCTGATGCGGTATTTTCTCCTTACGCA
TCTGTGCGGTATTTCACACCGCATA
[142 nt withheld, positions 4506-4647]
C
[141 nt withheld, positions 4649-4789]
CCTTTGACGTTGGAGTCCACGTTCTTT
[37 nt withheld, positions 4817-4853]
ACCCTATCTCGGGCTATTCTTTTGATTTATAAGGGATTTTGCCGATTTCGGCCTATTGGTTAAAAAATGA
GCTGATTTAACAAAAATTTAACGCGAATTTTAACAAAATATTAACGTTTACAATTTTATGGTGCACTCTC
AGTACAATCTGCTCTGATGCCGCATAGTTAAGCCAGCCCCGACACCCGCCAACACCCGCTGACGCGCCCT
GACGGGCTTGTCTGCTCCCGGCATCCGCTTACAGACAAGCTGTGACCGTCTCCGGGAGCTGCATGTGTCA
GAGGTTTTCACCGTCATCACCGAAACGCGCGAGACGAAAGGGCCTCGTGATACGCCTATTTTTATAGGTT
AATGTCATGATAATAATGGTTTCTTAGACGTCAGGTGGCACTTTTCGGGGAAATGTGCGCGGAACCCCTA
TTTGTTTATTTTTCTAAATACATTCAAATATGTATCCGCTCATGAGACAATAACCCTGATAAATGCTTCA
ATAATATTGAAAAAGGAAGAGTATGAGTATTCAACATTTCCGTGTCGCCCTTATTCCCTTTTTTGCGGCA
TTTTGCCTTCCTGTTTTTGCTCACCCAGAAACGCTGGTGAAAGTAAAAGATGCTGAAGATCAGTTGGGTG
CACGAGTGGGTTACATCGAACTGGATCTCAACAGCGGTAAGATCCTTGAGAGTTTTCGCCCCGAAGAACG
TTTTCCAATGATGAGCACTTTTAAAGTTCTGCTATGTGGCGCGGTATTATCCCGTATTGACGCCGGGCAA
GAGCAACTCGGTCGCCGCATACACTATTCTCAGAATGACTTGGTTGAGTACTCACCAGTCACAGAAAAGC
ATCTTACGGATGGCATGACAGTAAGAGAATTATGCAGTGCTGCCATAACCATGAGTGATAACACTGCGGC
CAACTTACTTCTGACAACGATCGGAGGACCGAAGGAGCTAACCGCTTTTTTGCACAACATGGGGGATCAT
GTAACTCGCCTTGATCGTTGGGAACCGGAGCTGAATGAAGCCATACCAAACGACGAGCGTGACACCACGA
TGCCTGTAGCAATGGCAACAACGTTGCGCAAACTATTAACTGGCGAACTACTTACTCTAGCTTCCCGGCA
ACAATTAATAGACTGGATGGAGGCGGATAAAGTTGCAGGACCACTTCTGCGCTCGGCCCTTCCGGCTGGC
TGGTTTATTGCTGATAAATCTGGAGCCGGTGAGCGTGGGTCTCGCGGTATCATTGCAGCACTGGGGCCAG
ATGGTAAGCCCTCCCGTATCGTAGTTATCTACACGACGGGGAGTCAGGCAACTATGGATGAACGAAATAG
ACAGATCGCTGAGATAGGTGCCTCACTGATTAAGCATTGGTAACTGTCAGACCAAGTTTACTCATATATA
CTTTAGATTGATTTAAAACTTCATTTTTAATTTAAAAGGATCTAGGTGAAGATCCTTTTTGATAATCTCA
TGACCAAAATCCCTTAACGTGAGTTTTCGTTCCACTGAGCGTCAGACCCCGTAGAAAAGATCAAAGGATC
TTCTTGAGATCCTTTTTTTCTGCGCGTAATCTGCTGCTTGCAAACAAAAAAACCACCGCTACCAGCGGTG
GTTTGTTTGCCGGATCAAGAGCTACCAACTCTTTTTCCGAAGGTAACTGGCTTCAGCAGAGCGCAGATAC
CAAATACTGTCCTTCTAGTGTAGCCGTAGTTAGGCCACCACTTCAAGAACTCTGTAGCACCGCCTACATA
CCTCGCTCTGCTAATCCTGTTACCAGTGGCTGCTGCCAGTGGCGATAAGTCGTGTCTTACCGGGTTGGAC
TCAAGACGATAGTTACCGGATAAGGCGCAGCGGTCGGGCTGAACGGGGGGTTCGTGCACACAGCCCAGCT
TGGAGCGAACGACCTACACCGAACTGAGATACCTACAGCGTGAGCTATGAGAAAGCGCCACGCTTCCCGA
AGGGAGAAAGGCGGACAGGTATCCGGTAAGCGGCAGGGTCGGAACAGGAGAGCGCACGAGGGAGCTTCCA
GGGGGAAACGCCTGGTATCTTTATAGTCCTGTCGGGTTTCGCCACCTCTGACTTGAGCGTCGATTTTTGT
GATGCTCGTCAGGGGGGCGGAGCCTATGGAAAAACGCCAGCAACGCGGCCTTTTTACGGTTCCTGGCCTT
TTGCTGGCCTTTTGCTCACATGT
