Features (pLannotate 1.2.2; 16 found; start..end, strand, type, name):
     60..87      +  repeat_region  AAV2 ITR (fragment): inverted terminal repeat of adeno-associated virus serotype 2 inverted
    116..143     +  repeat_region  AAV2 ITR (fragment): inverted terminal repeat of adeno-associated virus serotype 2 inverted
    197..1485    +  promoter       CaMKII promoter: promoter for the mouse calcium/calmodulin-dependent kinase II α subunit
   1524..2450    +  CDS            ChR2(H134R): H134R mutant of an N-terminal fragment of channelrhodopsin-2 from the alga Chlamydomonas reinhardtii (Nagel et al., 2005) blue light-activated cation channel
   2466..3185    +  CDS            EYFP: enhanced YFP mammalian codon-optimized
   3186..3210    +  misc_feature   MCS (fragment): pBluescript multiple cloning site
   3210..3798    +  misc_feature   WPRE: woodchuck hepatitis virus posttranscriptional regulatory element
   3830..4306    +  polyA_signal   hGH poly(A) signal: human growth hormone polyadenylation signal
   4346..4486    +  repeat_region  AAV2 ITR: inverted terminal repeat of adeno-associated virus serotype 2 inverted
   4491..4542    -  misc_feature   bom (fragment): basis of mobility region from pBR322
   4561..5016    +  rep_origin     f1 ori (sequence partly withheld): f1 bacteriophage origin of replication; arrow indicates direction of (+) strand synthesis
   5017..5066    -  misc_feature   bom (fragment): basis of mobility region from pBR322
   5168..5203    -  CDS            rop (fragment): Rop protein, which maintains plasmids at low copy number; rop
   5298..5402    +  promoter       AmpR promoter: bla
   5403..6263    +  CDS            AmpR: β-lactamase; bla; confers resistance to ampicillin, carbenicillin, and related antibiotics
   6434..7022    +  rep_origin     ori: high-copy-number ColE1/pMB1/pBR322/pUC origin of replication
>Addgene plasmid #35505 | pAAV-CaMKIIa-hChR2(E123A)-EYFP | addgene full sequence | sequence record 199332 | Addgene NGS Result
CGGCCTTTTTACGGTTCCTGGCCTTTTGCTGGCCTTTTGCTCACATGTCCTGCAGGCAGCTGCGCGCTCG
CTCGCTCACTGAGGCCGCCCGGGCGTCGGGCGACCTTTGGTCGCCCGGCCTCAGTGAGCGAGCGAGCGCG
CAGAGAGGGAGTGGCCAACTCCATCACTAGGGGTTCCTGCGGCCGCACGCGTTTAACATTATGGCCTTAG
GTCACTTCATCTCCATGGGGTTCTTCTTCTGATTTTCTAGAAAATGAGATGGGGGTGCAGAGAGCTTCCT
CAGTGACCTGCCCAGGGTCACATCAGAAATGTCAGAGCTAGAACTTGAACTCAGATTACTAATCTTAAAT
TCCATGCCTTGGGGGCATGCAAGTACGATATACAGAAGGAGTGAACTCATTAGGGCAGATGACCAATGAG
TTTAGGAAAGAAGAGTCCAGGGCAGGGTACATCTACACCACCCGCCCAGCCCTGGGTGAGTCCAGCCACG
TTCACCTCATTATAGTTGCCTCTCTCCAGTCCTACCTTGACGGGAAGCACAAGCAGAAACTGGGACAGGA
GCCCCAGGAGACCAAATCTTCATGGTCCCTCTGGGAGGATGGGTGGGGAGAGCTGTGGCAGAGGCCTCAG
GAGGGGCCCTGCTGCTCAGTGGTGACAGATAGGGGTGAGAAAGCAGACAGAGTCATTCCGTCAGCATTCT
GGGTCTGTTTGGTACTTCTTCTCACGCTAAGGTGGCGGTGTGATATGCACAATGGCTAAAAAGCAGGGAG
AGCTGGAAAGAAACAAGGACAGAGACAGAGGCCAAGTCAACCAGACCAATTCCCAGAGGAAGCAAAGAAA
CCATTACAGAGACTACAAGGGGGAAGGGAAGGAGAGATGAATTAGCTTCCCCTGTAAACCTTAGAACCCA
GCTGTTGCCAGGGCAACGGGGCAATACCTGTCTCTTCAGAGGAGATGAAGTTGCCAGGGTAACTACATCC
TGTCTTTCTCAAGGACCATCCCAGAATGTGGCACCCACTAGCCGTTACCATAGCAACTGCCTCTTTGCCC
CACTTAATCCCATCCCGTCTGTTAAAAGGGCCCTATAGTTGGAGGTGGGGGAGGTAGGAAGAGCGATGAT
CACTTGTGGACTAAGTTTGTTCGCATCCCCTTCTCCAACCCCCTCAGTACATCACCCTGGGGGAACAGGG
TCCACTTGCTCCTGGGCCCACACAGTCCTGCAGTATTGTGTATATAAGGCCAGGGCAAAGAGGAGCAGGT
TTTAAAGTGAAAGGCAGGCAGGTGTTGGGGAGGCAGTTACCGGGGCAACGGGAACAGGGCGTTTCGGAGG
TGGTTGCCATGGGGACCTGGATGCTGACGAAGGCTCGCGAGGCTGTGAGCAGCCACAGTGCCCTGCTCAG
AAGCCCCAAGCTCGTCAGTCAAGCCGGTTCTCCGTTTGCACTCAGGAGCACGGGCAGGCGAGTGGCCCCT
AGTTCTGGGGGCAGCTCTAGAGCGGTACCGGATCCCCGGGTACCGGTGCCACCATGGATTATGGAGGCGC
TTTGTCTGCCGTCGGACGCGAACTTTTGTTCGTTACTAATCCTGTGGTGGTGAACGGGTCCGTCCTGGTC
CCTGAGGATCAATGTTACTGTGCCGGATGGATTGAATCTCGCGGCACGAACGGCGCTCAGACCGCGTCAA
ATGTCCTGCAGTGGCTTGCAGCAGGATTCAGCATTTTGCTGCTGATGTTCTATGCCTACCAAACCTGGAA
ATCTACATGCGGCTGGGAGGAGATCTATGTGTGCGCCATTGAAATGGTTAAGGTGATTCTCGAGTTCTTT
TTTGAGTTTAAGAATCCCTCTATGCTCTACCTTGCCACAGGACACCGGGTGCAGTGGCTGCGCTATGCAG
CCTGGCTGCTCACTTGTCCTGTCATCCTTATCCACCTGAGCAACCTCACCGGCCTGAGCAACGACTACAG
CAGGAGAACCATGGGACTCCTTGTCTCAGACATCGGGACTATCGTGTGGGGGGCTACCAGCGCCATGGCA
ACCGGCTATGTTAAAGTCATCTTCTTTTGTCTTGGATTGTGCTATGGCGCGAACACATTTTTTCACGCCG
CCAAAGCATATATCGAGGGTTATCATACTGTGCCAAAGGGTCGGTGCCGCCAGGTCGTGACCGGCATGGC
ATGGCTGTTTTTCGTGAGCTGGGGTATGTTCCCAATTCTCTTCATTTTGGGGCCCGAAGGTTTTGGCGTC
CTGAGCGTCTATGGCTCCACCGTAGGTCACACGATTATTGATCTGATGAGTAAAAATTGTTGGGGGTTGT
TGGGACACTACCTGCGCGTCCTGATCCACGAGCACATATTGATTCACGGAGATATCCGCAAAACCACCAA
ACTGAACATCGGCGGAACGGAGATCGAGGTCGAGACTCTCGTCGAAGACGAAGCCGAGGCCGGAGCCGTG
CCAGCGGCCGCCACCATGGTGAGCAAGGGCGAGGAGCTGTTCACCGGGGTGGTGCCCATCCTGGTCGAGC
TGGACGGCGACGTAAACGGCCACAAGTTCAGCGTGTCCGGCGAGGGCGAGGGCGATGCCACCTACGGCAA
GCTGACCCTGAAGTTCATCTGCACCACCGGCAAGCTGCCCGTGCCCTGGCCCACCCTCGTGACCACCTTC
GGCTACGGCCTGCAGTGCTTCGCCCGCTACCCCGACCACATGAAGCAGCACGACTTCTTCAAGTCCGCCA
TGCCCGAAGGCTACGTCCAGGAGCGCACCATCTTCTTCAAGGACGACGGCAACTACAAGACCCGCGCCGA
GGTGAAGTTCGAGGGCGACACCCTGGTGAACCGCATCGAGCTGAAGGGCATCGACTTCAAGGAGGACGGC
AACATCCTGGGGCACAAGCTGGAGTACAACTACAACAGCCACAACGTCTATATCATGGCCGACAAGCAGA
AGAACGGCATCAAGGTGAACTTCAAGATCCGCCACAACATCGAGGACGGCAGCGTGCAGCTCGCCGACCA
CTACCAGCAGAACACCCCCATCGGCGACGGCCCCGTGCTGCTGCCCGACAACCACTACCTGAGCTACCAG
TCCGCCCTGAGCAAAGACCCCAACGAGAAGCGCGATCACATGGTCCTGCTGGAGTTCGTGACCGCCGCCG
GGATCACTCTCGGCATGGACGAGCTGTACAAGTAAGAATTCGATATCAAGCTTATCGATAATCAACCTCT
GGATTACAAAATTTGTGAAAGATTGACTGGTATTCTTAACTATGTTGCTCCTTTTACGCTATGTGGATAC
GCTGCTTTAATGCCTTTGTATCATGCTATTGCTTCCCGTATGGCTTTCATTTTCTCCTCCTTGTATAAAT
CCTGGTTGCTGTCTCTTTATGAGGAGTTGTGGCCCGTTGTCAGGCAACGTGGCGTGGTGTGCACTGTGTT
TGCTGACGCAACCCCCACTGGTTGGGGCATTGCCACCACCTGTCAGCTCCTTTCCGGAACTTTCGCTTTC
CCCCTCCCTATTGCCACGGCGGAACTCATCGCCGCCTGCCTTGCCCGCTGCTGGACAGGGGCTCGGCTGT
TGGGCACTGACAATTCCGTGGTGTTGTCGGGGAAATCATCGTCCTTTCCTTGGCTGCTCGCCTATGTTGC
CACCTGGATTCTGCGCGGGACGTCCTTCTGCTACGTCCCTTCGGCCCTCAATCCAGCGGACCTTCCTTCC
CGCGGCCTGCTGCCGGCTCTGCGGCCTCTTCCGCGTCTTCGCCTTCGCCCTCAGACGAGTCGGATCTCCC
TTTGGGCCGCCTCCCCGCATCGATACCGAGCGCTGCTCGAGAGATCTACGGGTGGCATCCCTGTGACCCC
TCCCCAGTGCCTCTCCTGGCCCTGGAAGTTGCCACTCCAGTGCCCACCAGCCTTGTCCTAATAAAATTAA
GTTGCATCATTTTGTCTGACTAGGTGTCCTTCTATAATATTATGGGGTGGAGGGGGGTGGTATGGAGCAA
GGGGCAAGTTGGGAAGACAACCTGTAGGGCCTGCGGGGTCTATTGGGAACCAAGCTGGAGTGCAGTGGCA
CAATCTTGGCTCACTGCAATCTCCGCCTCCTGGGTTCAAGCGATTCTCCTGCCTCAGCCTCCCGAGTTGT
TGGGATTCCAGGCATGCATGACCAGGCTCAGCTAATTTTTGTTTTTTTGGTAGAGACGGGGTTTCACCAT
ATTGGCCAGGCTGGTCTCCAACTCCTAATCTCAGGTGATCTACCCACCTTGGCCTCCCAAATTGCTGGGA
TTACAGGCGTGAACCACTGCTCCCTTCCCTGTCCTTCTGATTTTGTAGGTAACCACGTGCGGACCGAGCG
GCCGCAGGAACCCCTAGTGATGGAGTTGGCCACTCCCTCTCTGCGCGCTCGCTCGCTCACTGAGGCCGGG
CGACCAAAGGTCGCCCGACGCCCGGGCTTTGCCCGGGCGGCCTCAGTGAGCGAGCGAGCGCGCAGCTGCC
TGCAGGGGCGCCTGATGCGGTATTTTCTCCTTACGCATCTGTGCGGTATTTCACACCGCATA
[95 nt withheld, positions 4543-4637]
T
[46 nt withheld, positions 4639-4684]
C
[141 nt withheld, positions 4686-4826]
CCTTTGACGTTGGAGTCCACGTTCTTT
[37 nt withheld, positions 4854-4890]
ACTCTATCTCGGGCTATTCTTTTGATTTATAAGGGATTTTGCCGATTTCGGTCTATTGGTTAAAAAATGA
GCTGATTTAACAAAAATTTAACGCGAATTTTAACAAAATATTAACGTTTACAATTTTATGGTGCACTCTC
AGTACAATCTGCTCTGATGCCGCATAGTTAAGCCAGCCCCGACACCCGCCAACACCCGCTGACGCGCCCT
GACGGGCTTGTCTGCTCCCGGCATCCGCTTACAGACAAGCTGTGACCGTCTCCGGGAGCTGCATGTGTCA
GAGGTTTTCACCGTCATCACCGAAACGCGCGAGACGAAAGGGCCTCGTGATACGCCTATTTTTATAGGTT
AATGTCATGATAATAATGGTTTCTTAGACGTCAGGTGGCACTTTTCGGGGAAATGTGCGCGGAACCCCTA
TTTGTTTATTTTTCTAAATACATTCAAATATGTATCCGCTCATGAGACAATAACCCTGATAAATGCTTCA
ATAATATTGAAAAAGGAAGAGTATGAGTATTCAACATTTCCGTGTCGCCCTTATTCCCTTTTTTGCGGCA
TTTTGCCTTCCTGTTTTTGCTCACCCAGAAACGCTGGTGAAAGTAAAAGATGCTGAAGATCAGTTGGGTG
CACGAGTGGGTTACATCGAACTGGATCTCAACAGCGGTAAGATCCTTGAGAGTTTTCGCCCCGAAGAACG
TTTTCCAATGATGAGCACTTTTAAAGTTCTGCTATGTGGCGCGGTATTATCCCGTATTGACGCCGGGCAA
GAGCAACTCGGTCGCCGCATACACTATTCTCAGAATGACTTGGTTGAGTACTCACCAGTCACAGAAAAGC
ATCTTACGGATGGCATGACAGTAAGAGAATTATGCAGTGCTGCCATAACCATGAGTGATAACACTGCGGC
CAACTTACTTCTGACAACGATCGGAGGACCGAAGGAGCTAACCGCTTTTTTGCACAACATGGGGGATCAT
GTAACTCGCCTTGATCGTTGGGAACCGGAGCTGAATGAAGCCATACCAAACGACGAGCGTGACACCACGA
TGCCTGTAGCAATGGCAACAACGTTGCGCAAACTATTAACTGGCGAACTACTTACTCTAGCTTCCCGGCA
ACAATTAATAGACTGGATGGAGGCGGATAAAGTTGCAGGACCACTTCTGCGCTCGGCCCTTCCGGCTGGC
TGGTTTATTGCTGATAAATCTGGAGCCGGTGAGCGTGGGTCTCGCGGTATCATTGCAGCACTGGGGCCAG
ATGGTAAGCCCTCCCGTATCGTAGTTATCTACACGACGGGGAGTCAGGCAACTATGGATGAACGAAATAG
ACAGATCGCTGAGATAGGTGCCTCACTGATTAAGCATTGGTAACTGTCAGACCAAGTTTACTCATATATA
CTTTAGATTGATTTAAAACTTCATTTTTAATTTAAAAGGATCTAGGTGAAGATCCTTTTTGATAATCTCA
TGACCAAAATCCCTTAACGTGAGTTTTCGTTCCACTGAGCGTCAGACCCCGTAGAAAAGATCAAAGGATC
TTCTTGAGATCCTTTTTTTCTGCGCGTAATCTGCTGCTTGCAAACAAAAAAACCACCGCTACCAGCGGTG
GTTTGTTTGCCGGATCAAGAGCTACCAACTCTTTTTCCGAAGGTAACTGGCTTCAGCAGAGCGCAGATAC
CAAATACTGTTCTTCTAGTGTAGCCGTAGTTAGGCCACCACTTCAAGAACTCTGTAGCACCGCCTACATA
CCTCGCTCTGCTAATCCTGTTACCAGTGGCTGCTGCCAGTGGCGATAAGTCGTGTCTTACCGGGTTGGAC
TCAAGACGATAGTTACCGGATAAGGCGCAGCGGTCGGGCTGAACGGGGGGTTCGTGCACACAGCCCAGCT
TGGAGCGAACGACCTACACCGAACTGAGATACCTACAGCGTGAGCTATGAGAAAGCGCCACGCTTCCCGA
AGGGAGAAAGGCGGACAGGTATCCGGTAAGCGGCAGGGTCGGAACAGGAGAGCGCACGAGGGAGCTTCCA
GGGGGAAACGCCTGGTATCTTTATAGTCCTGTCGGGTTTCGCCACCTCTGACTTGAGCGTCGATTTTTGT
GATGCTCGTCAGGGGGGCGGAGCCTATGGAAAAACGCCAGCAACG
