>Addgene plasmid #35505 | pAAV-CaMKIIa-hChR2(E123A)-EYFP | addgene partial sequence | sequence record 45041 | pBR322ori-F 5'-GGGAAACGCCTGGTATCTTT-3'
GAGCGTCGATTTTTGTGATGCTCGTCAGGGGGGCGGAGCCTATGGAAAAACGCCAGCAACGCGGCCTTTT
TACGGTTCCTGGCCTTTTGCTGGCCTTTTGCTCACATGTCCTGCAGGCAGCTGCGCGCTCGCTCG
