>Addgene plasmid #35505 | pAAV-CaMKIIa-hChR2(E123A)-EYFP | addgene partial sequence | sequence record 45157 | EGFP-N 5'-CGTCGCCGTCCAGCTCGACCAG-3'
CGACGAGAGTCTCGACCTCGATCTCCGTTCCGCCGATGTTCAGTTTGGTGGTTTTGCGGATATCTCCGTG
AATCAATATGTGCTCGTGGATCAGGACGCGCAGGTAGTGTCCCAACAACCCCCAACAATTTTTACTCATC
AGATCAATAATCGTGTGACCTACGGTGGAGCCATAGACGCTCAGGACGCCAAAACCTTCGGGCCCCAAAA
TGAA
