>Addgene plasmid #35505 | pAAV-CaMKIIa-hChR2(E123A)-EYFP | addgene partial sequence | sequence record 46155 | mCaMKIIa-pro-F2 5'-GGCAAAGAGGAGCAGGTTTT
GCAGTTACCGGGGCAACGGGAACAGGGCGTTTCGGAGGTGGTTGCCATGGGGACCTGGATGCTGACGAAG
GCTCGCGAGGCTGTGAGCAGCCACAGTGCCCTGCTCAGAAGCCCCAAGCTCGTCAGTCAAGCCGGTTCTC
CGTTTGCACTCAGGAGCACGGGCAGGCGAGTGGCCCCTAGTTCTGGGGGCAGCTCTAGAGCGGTACCGGA
TCCCCGGGTACCGGTGCCACCATGGATTATGGAGGCGCTTTGTCTGCCGTCGGACGCGAACTTTTGTTCG
TTACTAATCCTGTGGTGGTGAACGGGTCCGTCCTGGTCCCTGAGGATCAATGTTACTGTGCCGGATGGAT
TGAATCTCGCGGCACGAACGGCGCTCAGACCGCGTCAAATGTCCTGCAGTGGCTTGCAGCAGGATTCAGC
ATTTTGCTGCTGATGTTCTATGCCTACCAAACCTGGAAATCTACATGCGGCTGGGAGGAGATCTATGTGT
GCGCCATTGAAATGGTTAAGGTGATTCTCGAGTTCTTTTTTGAGTTTAAGAATCCCTCTATGCTCTACCT
TGCCACAGGACACCGGGTGCAGTGGCTGCGCTATGCAGCCTGGCTGCTCACTTGTCCTGTCATCCTTATC
CACCTGAGCAACCTCACCGGCCTGAGCAACGACTACAGCAGGAGAACCATGGGACTCCTTGTCTCAGACA
TCGGGACTATCGTGTGGGGGGCTACCAGCGCCATGGCAACCGGCTATGTTAAAGTCATCTTCTTTTGTCT
TGGATTGTGCTATGGCGCGAACACATTTTTTCACGCCGCCAAAGCATATATCGAGGGTTATCATACTGTG
CCAAAGGGTCGGTGCCGCCAGGTCGTGACCGGCATGGCATGGCTGTTTTTCG
